Addgene plasmid #53550: pcDNA3.1 3xFLAG TPP1 88-249 delta166-172
Purpose: mammalian expression of TPP1 OB-fold domain with 166-172 replaced with "GSSG"
Depositing lab: Kathleen Collins. Depositing organization: University of California, Berkeley. Publication: Specificity requirements for human telomere protein interaction with telomerase holoenzyme. Sexton AN, Youmans DT, Collins K. J Biol Chem. 2012 Oct 5;287(41):34455-64. doi: 10.1074/jbc.M112.394767. Epub 2012 Aug 14. PubMed 22893708.
Backbone
  Vector backbone: pcDNA3.1
  Backbone manufacturer: Invitrogen
  Vector type: Mammalian Expression
  Selectable markers: Neomycin (select with G418)
Growth in bacteria
  Bacterial resistance: Ampicillin, 100 μg/mL
  Growth temperature: 37°C
  Growth strain: DH5alpha
  Copy number: High Copy
Gene/Insert
  Gene/Insert name: TPP1 (alt names: ACD; adrenocortical dysplasia homolog)
  Species: H. sapiens (human)
  Mutation: contains aa 88-249, with aa 166-172 replaced with "GSSG"
  GenBank ID: NM_001082486.1
  Entrez Gene: ACD (a.k.a. PIP1, PTOP, TINT1, TPP1)
  Promoter: CMV
  Tag / fusion protein: 3xFLAG (N terminal on insert)
  Cloning method: Restriction Enzyme; 5′ cloning site NheI (not destroyed); 3′ cloning site XhoI (not destroyed)
  Sequencing primers: 5′ CMV-F; 3′ BGH Reverse
Terms and licenses: Academic/Nonprofit Terms; Industry Terms: Not Available to Industry
How to cite: pcDNA3.1 3xFLAG TPP1 88-249 delta166-172 was a gift from Kathleen Collins (Addgene plasmid # 53550 ; http://n2t.net/addgene:53550 ; RRID:Addgene_53550)
