[The description below was written by a language model from this plasmid's Addgene catalogue record.]
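Description:
pcDNA3.1 3xFLAG TPP1 88-249 delta166-172 is a mammalian expression plasmid built on the Invitrogen pcDNA3.1 backbone. It is propagated in E. coli as a high-copy plasmid under ampicillin selection. It also carries a neomycin resistance marker, so transfected mammalian cells can be selected with G418 when stable expression is wanted. No feature table accompanies the record, so details of the backbone beyond these catalogue fields are not documented here.

The insert is a fragment of human TPP1 (gene symbol ACD, also known as PIP1, PTOP or TINT1), a telomere-associated protein. The fragment covers amino acids 88 to 249, which the record identifies as the OB-fold domain. Within this domain, residues 166 to 172 have been removed and replaced by a short "GSSG" linker, giving an internal substitution mutant rather than a simple truncation. The coding sequence was cloned between NheI and XhoI sites, both of which are retained. It is transcribed from the CMV promoter, a strong constitutive promoter in most mammalian cell lines. An N-terminal 3xFLAG tag allows the protein to be detected and immunopurified with anti-FLAG reagents.

The stated purpose is mammalian expression of this mutant OB-fold domain. The associated study examined the specificity requirements for human telomere protein interaction with the telomerase holoenzyme. This suggests the construct serves to test whether the 166-172 segment contributes to that interaction, probably by comparison with an unmutated OB-fold domain, although the record does not spell out the experimental design.
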