>Addgene plasmid #53550 | pcDNA3.1 3xFLAG TPP1 88-249 delta166-172 | addgene partial sequence | sequence record 86401 | CMV-F 5'-CGCAAATGGGCGGTAGGCGTG-3'
CTATATAAGCAGAGCTCTCTGGCTAACTAGAGAACCCACTGCTTACTGGCTTATCGAAATTAATACGACT
CACTATAGGGAGACCCAAGCTGGCTAGCATGGACTACAAAGACCATGACGGTGATTATAAAGATCATGAC
ATCGATTACAAGGATGACGATGACAAGAAGCTTGCAGGTTCGGGGAGGCTGGTCCTACGGCCCTGGATTC
GGGAGCTGATTCTGGGGTCAGAGACACCCTCCAGTCCACGAGCCGGGCAGCTGCTTGAGGTACTACAGGA
CGCCGAGGCCGCGGTCGCGGGCCCATCCCACGCCCCTGATACGTCCGACGTCGGGGCCACGCTGCTTGTG
TCTGACGGGACCCACAGTGTCCGATGCCTGGTGACGCGGGAGGCCCTGGACACCTCGGGAAGTTCAGGAG
GCTTCCGCGGGACAGAGGGCCGGCTGCTGCTGCTGCAGGACTGCGGGGTTCATGTCCAGGTCGCTGAGGG
CGGCGCGCCCGCAGAGTTCTATCTCCAGGTGGACCGCTTCAGCCTGCTGCCCACGGAGCAGCCCCGGCTA
CGGGTGCCTGGTTGCAACCAAGACTTAGATGTTCAGAAAAAGCTCTATGACTGCCTTGAGGAGCACCTTT
CAGAGTCCACCTCGTCCAATTGACTCGAGTCTAGAGGGCCCGTTTAAACCCGCTGATCAGCCTCGACTGT
GCCTTCTAGTTGCCAGCCATCTGTTGTTTGCCCCTCCCCCGTGCCTTCCTTGACCCTGGAAGGTGCCACT
CCCACTGTCCTTTCCTAATAAAATGAGGAAATTGCATCGCATTGTCTGAGTAGGTGTCATTCTATTCTGG
GGGGTGGGGTGGGGCAGGACAGCAAGGGGGAGGATTGGGAAGACAATAGCAGGCATGCTGGGGATGCGGT
GGGCTCTATGGCTTCTGAGGCGGAAAGAACCAGCTGGGGCTCTAGGGGGTATCCCC
[69 nt withheld, positions 967-1035]
